>Addgene plasmid #177768 | pcDNA3.1_Hygro(+)_GRHL1-S95A-L3F6H | addgene full sequence | sequence record 354393 | Addgene NGS Result
ACGGATCGGGAGATCTCCCGATCCCCTATGGTGCACTCTCAGTACAATCTGCTCTGATGCCGCATAGTTA
AGCCAGTATCTGCTCCCTGCTTGTGTGTTGGAGGTCGCTGAGTAGTGCGCGAGCAAAATTTAAGCTACAA
CAAGGCAAGGCTTGACCGACAATTGCATGAAGAATCTGCTTAGGGTTAGGCGTTTTGCGCTGCTTCGCGA
TGTACGGGCCAGATATACGCGTTGACATTGATTATTGACTAGTTATTAATAGTAATCAATTACGGGGTCA
TTAGTTCATAGCCCATATATGGAGTTCCGCGTTACATAACTTACGGTAAATGGCCCGCCTGGCTGACCGC
CCAACGACCCCCGCCCATTGACGTCAATAATGACGTATGTTCCCATAGTAACGCCAATAGGGACTTTCCA
TTGACGTCAATGGGTGGAGTATTTACGGTAAACTGCCCACTTGGCAGTACATCAAGTGTATCATATGCCA
AGTACGCCCCCTATTGACGTCAATGACGGTAAATGGCCCGCCTGGCATTATGCCCAGTACATGACCTTAT
GGGACTTTCCTACTTGGCAGTACATCTACGTATTAGTCATCGCTATTACCATGGTGATGCGGTTTTGGCA
GTACATCAATGGGCGTGGATAGCGGTTTGACTCACGGGGATTTCCAAGTCTCCACCCCATTGACGTCAAT
GGGAGTTTGTTTTGGCACCAAAATCAACGGGACTTTCCAAAATGTCGTAACAACTCCGCCCCATTGACGC
AAATGGGCGGTAGGCGTGTACGGTGGGAGGTCTATATAAGCAGAGCTCTCTGGCTAACTAGAGAACCCAC
TGCTTACTGGCTTATCGAAATTAATACGACTCACTATAGGGAGACCCAAGCTGGCTAGCATGACACAGGA
GTACGACAACAAACGGCCAGTGTTGGTTCTTCAGAATGAAGCACTTTATCCACAGCGGCGGTCCTACACT
AGTGAGGATGAGGCCTGGAAATCCTTCCTGGAAAACCCTCTCACTGCAGCGACCAAAGCGATGATGAGCA
TCAATGGAGATGAAGACAGCGCCGCTGCGCTGGGCCTGCTCTATGACTACTACAAGGTTCCAAGAGAGAG
AAGGTCATCAACAGCAAAGCCAGAGGTGGAGCACCCTGAGCCAGATCACAGCAAAAGAAACGCCATACCA
ATTGTGACAGAGCAGCCCCTCATCTCTGCTGGAGAAAACAGAGTGCAAGTACTGAAAAATGTGCCATTTA
ACATTGTCCTTCCCCATGGCAACCAGCTGGGCATTGATAAGAGAGGCCATCTGACAGCTCCAGATACGAC
AGTCACTGTCTCCATAGCAACGATGCCTACCCACTCCATCAAGACAGAAACCCAGCCACATGGCTTCGCT
GTGGGAATCCCCCCAGCAGTGTATCATCCTGAGCCCACTGAGCGGGTGGTGGTTTTCGATCGGAATCTCA
ATACTGACCAGTTCAGCTCTGGTGCTCAAGCCCCAAATGCTCAAAGGCGAACTCCAGACTCGACCTTCTC
AGAGACCTTCAAGGAAGGCGTTCAGGAGGTTTTCTTCCCCTCGGATCTCAGTCTGCGGATGCCTGGCATG
AATTCAGAGGACTATGTTTTTGACAGTGTTTCTGGGAACAACTTTGAATATACCCTAGAAGCTTCAAAAT
CACTTCGACAGAAGCCAGGAGACAGTACCATGACGTACCTGAACAAAGGCCAGTTCTATCCCATCACCTT
GAAGGAGGTGAGCAGCAGTGAAGGAATCCATCATCCCATCAGCAAAGTTCGAAGTGTGATCATGGTGGTT
TTTGCTGAAGACAAAAGCAGAGAAGATCAGTTAAGGCATTGGAAGTACTGGCACTCCCGGCAGCACACCG
CTAAACAAAGATGCATTGACATAGCTGACTATAAAGAAAGCTTCAACACTATCAGTAACGTCGAGGAGAT
TGCGTATAACGCCATTTCCTTCACATGGGACATCAACGATGAAGCAAAGGTTTTCATCTCTGTGAACTGC
TTAAGCACAGATTTCTCTTCCCAGAAGGGAGTGAAGGGGTTGCCTCTTAACATTCAAATTGATACCTATA
GTTACAACAACCGCAGCAACAAGCCTGTGCACCGGGCCTACTGCCAGATCAAGGTCTTCTGTGACAAGGG
AGCTGAGCGGAAAATCAGGGATGAAGAACGAAAGCAAAGCAAAAGAAAAGTTTCTGATGTTAAAGTGCCA
CTGCTTCCCTCTCACAAGCGAATGGATATCACAGTTTTCAAACCCTTCATTGATCTCGATACTCAGCCTG
TCCTCTTCATTCCTGACGTGCACTTTGCCAACTTGCAGCGGGGCACTCATGTCCTTCCCATTGCCTCTGA
AGAATTGGAGGGTGAAGGCTCTGTCTTGAAAAGGGGGCCGTACGGCACAGAAGATGACTTTGCTGTCCCT
CCTTCTACCAAGCTGGCCCGGATAGAAGAACCAAAGAGAGTGCTGCTCTACGTTCGAAAGGAGTCAGAAG
AAGTCTTTGATGCCCTGATGCTCAAAACCCCATCTTTGAAGGGCTTGATGGAAGCTATCTCAGACAAATA
CGATGTTCCCCATGACAAGATTGGGAAAATATTCAAGAAGTGTAAAAAGGGGATCCTGGTGAACATGGAC
GACAACATTGTGAAGCATTACTCCAATGAGGACACCTTCCAGCTGCAGATTGAAGAAGCCGGGGGGTCTT
ACAAGCTCACCCTGACGGAGATCGGTACCGGCGGCGGCGGCGGCAGCGGCGGCGGCGGCAGCGACTACAA
GGACCACGACGGCGACTACAAGGACCACGACATCGACTACAAGGACGACGACGACAAGCACCACCACCAC
CACCACTAAGGATCCACTAGTCCAGTGTGGTGGAATTCTGCAGATATCCAGCACAGTGGCGGCCGCTCGA
GTCTAGAGGGCCCGTTTAAACCCGCTGATCAGCCTCGACTGTGCCTTCTAGTTGCCAGCCATCTGTTGTT
TGCCCCTCCCCCGTGCCTTCCTTGACCCTGGAAGGTGCCACTCCCACTGTCCTTTCCTAATAAAATGAGG
AAATTGCATCGCATTGTCTGAGTAGGTGTCATTCTATTCTGGGGGGTGGGGTGGGGCAGGACAGCAAGGG
GGAGGATTGGGAAGACAATAGCAGGCATGCTGGGGATGCGGTGGGCTCTATGGCTTCTGAGGCGGAAAGA
ACCAGCTGGGGCTCTAGGGGGTATCCCC
[124 nt withheld, positions 3249-3372]
C
[91 nt withheld, positions 3374-3464]
A
[49 nt withheld, positions 3466-3514]
CCTTTGACGTTGGAGTCCACGTTCTTT
[37 nt withheld, positions 3542-3578]
ACCCTATCTCGGTCTATTCTTTTGATTTATAAGGGATTTTGCCGATTTCGGCCTATTGGTTAAAAAATGA
GCTGATTTAACAAAAATTTAACGCGAATTAATTCTGTGGAATGTGTGTCAGTTAGGGTGTGGAAAGTCCC
CAGGCTCCCCAGCAGGCAGAAGTATGCAAAGCATGCATCTCAATTAGTCAGCAACCAGGTGTGGAAAGTC
CCCAGGCTCCCCAGCAGGCAGAAGTATGCAAAGCATGCATCTCAATTAGTCAGCAACCATAGTCCCGCCC
CTAACTCCGCCCATCCCGCCCCTAACTCCGCCCAGTTCCGCCCATTCTCCGCCCCATGGCTGACTAATTT
TTTTTATTTATGCAGAGGCCGAGGCCGCCTCTGCCTCTGAGCTATTCCAGAAGTAGTGAGGAGGCTTTTT
TGGAGGCCTAGGCTTTTGCAAAAAGCTCCCGGGAGCTTGTATATCCATTTTCGGATCTGATCAGCACGTG
ATGAAAAAGCCTGAACTCACCGCGACGTCTGTCGAGAAGTTTCTGATCGAAAAGTTCGACAGCGTCTCCG
ACCTGATGCAGCTCTCGGAGGGCGAAGAATCTCGTGCTTTCAGCTTCGATGTAGGAGGGCGTGGATATGT
CCTGCGGGTAAATAGCTGCGCCGATGGTTTCTACAAAGATCGTTATGTTTATCGGCACTTTGCATCGGCC
GCGCTCCCGATTCCGGAAGTGCTTGACATTGGGGAATTCAGCGAGAGCCTGACCTATTGCATCTCCCGCC
GTGCACAGGGTGTCACGTTGCAAGACCTGCCTGAAACCGAACTGCCCGCTGTTCTGCAGCCGGTCGCGGA
GGCCATGGATGCGATCGCTGCGGCCGATCTTAGCCAGACGAGCGGGTTCGGCCCATTCGGACCGCAAGGA
ATCGGTCAATACACTACATGGCGTGATTTCATATGCGCGATTGCTGATCCCCATGTGTATCACTGGCAAA
CTGTGATGGACGACACCGTCAGTGCGTCCGTCGCGCAGGCTCTCGATGAGCTGATGCTTTGGGCCGAGGA
CTGCCCCGAAGTCCGGCACCTCGTGCACGCGGATTTCGGCTCCAACAATGTCCTGACGGACAATGGCCGC
ATAACAGCGGTCATTGACTGGAGCGAGGCGATGTTCGGGGATTCCCAATACGAGGTCGCCAACATCTTCT
TCTGGAGGCCGTGGTTGGCTTGTATGGAGCAGCAGACGCGCTACTTCGAGCGGAGGCATCCGGAGCTTGC
AGGATCGCCGCGGCTCCGGGCGTATATGCTCCGCATTGGTCTTGACCAACTCTATCAGAGCTTGGTTGAC
GGCAATTTCGATGATGCAGCTTGGGCGCAGGGTCGATGCGACGCAATCGTCCGATCCGGAGCCGGGACTG
TCGGGCGTACACAAATCGCCCGCAGAAGCGCGGCCGTCTGGACCGATGGCTGTGTAGAAGTACTCGCCGA
TAGTGGAAACCGACGCCCCAGCACTCGTCCGAGGGCAAAGGAATAGCACGTGCTACGAGATTTCGATTCC
ACCGCCGCCTTCTATGAAAGGTTGGGCTTCGGAATCGTTTTCCGGGACGCCGGCTGGATGATCCTCCAGC
GCGGGGATCTCATGCTGGAGTTCTTCGCCCACCCCAACTTGTTTATTGCAGCTTATAATGGTTACAAATA
AAGCAATAGCATCACAAATTTCACAAATAAAGCATTTTTTTCACTGCATTCTAGTTGTGGTTTGTCCAAA
CTCATCAATGTATCTTATCATGTCTGTATACCGTCGACCTCTAGCTAGAGCTTGGCGTAATCATGGTCAT
AGCTGTTTCCTGTGTGAAATTGTTATCCGCTCACAATTCCACACAACATACGAGCCGGAAGCATAAAGTG
TAAAGCCTGGGGTGCCTAATGAGTGAGCTAACTCACATTAATTGCGTTGCGCTCACTGCCCGCTTTCCAG
TCGGGAAACCTGTCGTGCCAGCTGCATTAATGAATCGGCCAACGCGCGGGGAGAGGCGGTTTGCGTATTG
GGCGCTCTTCCGCTTCCTCGCTCACTGACTCGCTGCGCTCGGTCGTTCGGCTGCGGCGAGCGGTATCAGC
TCACTCAAAGGCGGTAATACGGTTATCCACAGAATCAGGGGATAACGCAGGAAAGAACATGTGAGCAAAA
GGCCAGCAAAAGGCCAGGAACCGTAAAAAGGCCGCGTTGCTGGCGTTTTTCCATAGGCTCCGCCCCCCTG
ACGAGCATCACAAAAATCGACGCTCAAGTCAGAGGTGGCGAAACCCGACAGGACTATAAAGATACCAGGC
GTTTCCCCCTGGAAGCTCCCTCGTGCGCTCTCCTGTTCCGACCCTGCCGCTTACCGGATACCTGTCCGCC
TTTCTCCCTTCGGGAAGCGTGGCGCTTTCTCATAGCTCACGCTGTAGGTATCTCAGTTCGGTGTAGGTCG
TTCGCTCCAAGCTGGGCTGTGTGCACGAACCCCCCGTTCAGCCCGACCGCTGCGCCTTATCCGGTAACTA
TCGTCTTGAGTCCAACCCGGTAAGACACGACTTATCGCCACTGGCAGCAGCCACTGGTAACAGGATTAGC
AGAGCGAGGTATGTAGGCGGTGCTACAGAGTTCTTGAAGTGGTGGCCTAACTACGGCTACACTAGAAGAA
CAGTATTTGGTATCTGCGCTCTGCTGAAGCCAGTTACCTTCGGAAAAAGAGTTGGTAGCTCTTGATCCGG
CAAACAAACCACCGCTGGTAGCGGTGGTTTTTTTGTTTGCAAGCAGCAGATTACGCGCAGAAAAAAAGGA
TCTCAAGAAGATCCTTTGATCTTTTCTACGGGGTCTGACGCTCAGTGGAACGAAAACTCACGTTAAGGGA
TTTTGGTCATGAGATTATCAAAAAGGATCTTCACCTAGATCCTTTTAAATTAAAAATGAAGTTTTAAATC
AATCTAAAGTATATATGAGTAAACTTGGTCTGACAGTTACCAATGCTTAATCAGTGAGGCACCTATCTCA
GCGATCTGTCTATTTCGTTCATCCATAGTTGCCTGACTCCCCGTCGTGTAGATAACTACGATACGGGAGG
GCTTACCATCTGGCCCCAGTGCTGCAATGATACCGCGAGACCCACGCTCACCGGCTCCAGATTTATCAGC
AATAAACCAGCCAGCCGGAAGGGCCGAGCGCAGAAGTGGTCCTGCAACTTTATCCGCCTCCATCCAGTCT
ATTAATTGTTGCCGGGAAGCTAGAGTAAGTAGTTCGCCAGTTAATAGTTTGCGCAACGTTGTTGCCATTG
CTACAGGCATCGTGGTGTCACGCTCGTCGTTTGGTATGGCTTCATTCAGCTCCGGTTCCCAACGATCAAG
GCGAGTTACATGATCCCCCATGTTGTGCAAAAAAGCGGTTAGCTCCTTCGGTCCTCCGATCGTTGTCAGA
AGTAAGTTGGCCGCAGTGTTATCACTCATGGTTATGGCAGCACTGCATAATTCTCTTACTGTCATGCCAT
CCGTAAGATGCTTTTCTGTGACTGGTGAGTACTCAACCAAGTCATTCTGAGAATAGTGTATGCGGCGACC
GAGTTGCTCTTGCCCGGCGTCAATACGGGATAATACCGCGCCACATAGCAGAACTTTAAAAGTGCTCATC
ATTGGAAAACGTTCTTCGGGGCGAAAACTCTCAAGGATCTTACCGCTGTTGAGATCCAGTTCGATGTAAC
CCACTCGTGCACCCAACTGATCTTCAGCATCTTTTACTTTCACCAGCGTTTCTGGGTGAGCAAAAACAGG
AAGGCAAAATGCCGCAAAAAAGGGAATAAGGGCGACACGGAAATGTTGAATACTCATACTCTTCCTTTTT
CAATATTATTGAAGCATTTATCAGGGTTATTGTCTCATGAGCGGATACATATTTGAATGTATTTAGAAAA
ATAAACAAATAGGGGTTCCGCGCACATTTCCCCGAAAAGTGCCACCTGACGTCG
Features (pLannotate 1.2.2; 22 found; start..end, strand, type, name):
     27..79      -  misc_feature   bom (fragment): basis of mobility region from pBR322
    234..613     +  enhancer       CMV enhancer: human cytomegalovirus immediate early enhancer
    614..817     +  promoter       CMV promoter: human cytomegalovirus (CMV) immediate early promoter
    813..846     +  LTR            5' LTR (truncated) (fragment): truncated 5' long terminal repeat (LTR) from HIV-1
    862..880     +  promoter       T7 promoter: promoter for bacteriophage T7 RNA polymerase
    900..2753    +  CDS            GRHL1: GRHL1_HUMAN - Also known as LBP32, MGR, TFCP2L2 From Homo sapiens (Human).
   2838..2858    +  CDS            FLAG (fragment): FLAG® epitope tag, followed by an enterokinase cleavage site
   2859..2876    +  CDS            9xHis (fragment): 9xHis affinity tag
   2979..3203    +  polyA_signal   bGH poly(A) signal: bovine growth hormone polyadenylation signal
   3207..3228    +  promoter       SV40 promoter (fragment): SV40 enhancer and early promoter
   3249..3677    +  rep_origin     f1 ori (sequence partly withheld): f1 bacteriophage origin of replication; arrow indicates direction of (+) strand synthesis
   3691..4020    +  promoter       SV40 promoter: SV40 enhancer and early promoter
   4069..5094    +  CDS            HygR: aminoglycoside phosphotransferase from E. coli; aph(4)-Ia; confers resistance to hygromycin
   5104..5229    +  CDS            ble (fragment): BLE_KLEPN - Experimental evidence at protein level: Swiss-Prot protein existence level 1. Binding protein with a strong affinity to the bleomycin family of antibiotics. Binds to CL990; an antimitotic-antibiotic compound. From Klebsiella pneumoniae.
   5224..5345    +  polyA_signal   SV40 poly(A) signal: SV40 polyadenylation signal
   5418..5434    -  protein_bind   lac operator: The lac repressor binds to the lac operator to inhibit transcription in E. coli. This inhibition can be relieved by adding lactose or isopropyl-β-D-thiogalactopyranoside (IPTG). lac repressor encoded by lacI
   5442..5472    -  promoter       lac promoter: promoter for the E. coli lac operon
   5487..5508    -  protein_bind   CAP binding site: CAP binding activates transcription in the presence of cAMP. E. coli catabolite activator protein
   5521..5613    -  CDS            lacI (fragment): lac repressor; lacI; The lac repressor binds to the lac operator to inhibit transcription in E. coli. This inhibition can be relieved by adding lactose or isopropyl-β-D-thiogalactopyranoside (IPTG).
   5796..6384    -  rep_origin     ori: high-copy-number ColE1/pMB1/pBR322/pUC origin of replication
   6555..7415    -  CDS            AmpR: β-lactamase; bla; confers resistance to ampicillin, carbenicillin, and related antibiotics
   7416..7520    -  promoter       AmpR promoter: bla
