[The description below was written by a language model from this plasmid's Addgene catalogue record and pLannotate feature annotations shown in this document.]
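Description:
pcDNA3.1_Hygro(+)_GRHL1-S95A-L3F6H is a mammalian expression plasmid of about 7.5 kb built on the commercial pcDNA3.1/Hygro(+) backbone. It is designed to overexpress human GRHL1 (Grainyhead-like 1, also known as LBP32, MGR or TFCP2L2) carrying an S95A substitution. In E. coli it is maintained at high copy through a ColE1/pUC-type origin and selected with ampicillin via the β-lactamase gene. An f1 origin is also present, a standard backbone element that allows single-stranded DNA production. For mammalian cells, an SV40 enhancer/early promoter drives a hygromycin phosphotransferase gene terminated by the SV40 poly(A) signal, so transfected cells can be selected with hygromycin.

The expression cassette uses the human cytomegalovirus immediate-early enhancer and promoter to drive the GRHL1 open reading frame. A T7 promoter sits just upstream and could be used for in vitro transcription or as a sequencing priming site. The coding sequence continues into a C-terminal tag, which the record describes as 3xFLAG followed by 6xHis. The automated annotation flags only a partial FLAG match and a His stretch downstream of GRHL1, which is consistent with that arrangement, and the gap before them presumably holds a linker and the remaining FLAG repeats. Transcripts are terminated by the bovine growth hormone polyadenylation signal. Short hits to an HIV-1 LTR, ble, lacI and bom are fragmentary matches, most likely backbone remnants or annotation artefacts rather than functional parts.

The tags allow detection or immunoprecipitation with anti-FLAG reagents and metal-affinity purification. Replacing serine with alanine is a common way to remove a potential phosphorylation site, though the record does not state the rationale for the S95A mutation. The restriction sites used for cloning are also not recorded.
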