Addgene plasmid #177768: pcDNA3.1_Hygro(+)_GRHL1-S95A-L3F6H
Purpose: Overexpression of 3xFLAG-6xHis tagged human GRHL1 (S95A mutation)
Depositing lab: Michael Ristow. Depositing organization: ETH Zurich (Swiss Federal Institute of Technology). Publication: Grainyhead 1 acts as a drug-inducible conserved transcriptional regulator linked to insulin signaling and lifespan. Grigolon G, Araldi E, Erni R, Wu JY, Thomas C, La Fortezza M, Laube B, Pohlmann D, Stoffel M, Zarse K, Carreira EM, Ristow M, Fischer F. Nat Commun. 2022 Jan 10;13(1):107. doi: 10.1038/s41467-021-27732-4. PubMed 35013237.
Backbone
  Vector backbone: pcDNA3.1/Hygro(+) (Thermo Fisher Scientific, #V87020)
  Vector type: Mammalian Expression
Growth in bacteria
  Bacterial resistance: Ampicillin, 100 μg/mL
  Growth temperature: 37°C
  Growth strain: DH5alpha
  Copy number: High Copy
Gene/Insert
  Gene/Insert name: GRHL1
  Species: H. sapiens (human)
  Mutation: S95A
  Entrez Gene: GRHL1 (a.k.a. LBP32, MGR, NH32, TFCP2L2)
  Cloning method: Restriction Enzyme; 5′ cloning site Unknown (unknown if destroyed)
Terms and licenses: Academic/Nonprofit Terms; Industry Terms: Not Available to Industry
How to cite: pcDNA3.1_Hygro(+)_GRHL1-S95A-L3F6H was a gift from Michael Ristow (Addgene plasmid # 177768 ; http://n2t.net/addgene:177768 ; RRID:Addgene_177768)
