>Addgene plasmid #177768 | pcDNA3.1_Hygro(+)_GRHL1-S95A-L3F6H | depositor partial sequence | sequence record 344947 | Vector sequence identical to pcDNA3.1_Hygro(+)_GRHL1-L3F6H except for codon encoding S95 (AGC) mutated to GCC
CAAAAGAAACGCCATACCAATTGTGACAGAGC
